>Addgene plasmid #166853 | pCu-His6-Atg13[571–700] F641G, I645G-Ss(424) | addgene full sequence | sequence record 329422 | Addgene NGS Result
TCCCCGCGCGTTGGCCGATTCATTAATGCAGCTGGCACGACAGGTTTCCCGACTGGAAAGCGGGCAGTGA
GCGCAACGCAATTAATGTGAGTTAGCTCACTCATTAGGCACCCCAGGCTTTACACTTTATGCTTCCGGCT
CGTATGTTGTGTGGAATTGTGAGCGGATAACAATTTCACACAGGAAACAGCTATGACCATGATTACGCCA
AGCGCGCAATTAACCCTCACTAAAGGGAACAAAAGCTGGAGCTCCTAGTTAGAAAAAGACATTTTTGCTG
TCAGTCACTGTCAAGAGATTCTTTTGCTGGCATTTCTTCTAGAAGCAAAAAGAGCGATGCGTCTTTTCCG
CTGAACCGTTCCAGCAAAAAAGACTACCAACGCAATATGGATTGTCAGAATCATATAAAAGAGAAGCAAA
TAACTCCTTGTCTTGTATCAATTGCATTATAATATCTTCTTGTTAGTGCAATATCATATAGAAGTCATCG
ACTAGTGGATCCCCTTAAGATGCACCATCACCATCATCACTCTACTAGTGCCTTGAATAGTAGAAGGAAT
TCTTTAGATAAGAGCTCAAACAAGCAGGGTATGTCAGGCTTACCTCCTATTTTTGGTGGAGAGAGTACTT
CATATCACCACGACAACAAAATACAAAAGTACAACCAATTAGGAGTAGAAGAAGATGATGATGACGAGAA
TGACCGTTTGCTCAACCAAATGGGAAACAGTGCTACAAAAGGAAAAAGTTCAGGATCTCCAAGATCAATT
GATAGCATTTCAAGTTCTTTCATAAAAAGTAGGATACCTATCAGACAACCATACCATTACTCTCAACCAA
CTACTGCGCCCTTTCAAGCTCAGGCGAAATTTCATAAACCTGCAAATAAGTTAATCGATAATGGTAATAG
GAGTAATAGTTAGGATATCAAGCTTATCGATACCGTCGACCTCGAGTCATGTAATTAGTTATGTCACGCT
TACATTCACGCCCTCCCCCCACATCCGCTCTAACCGAAAAGGAAGGAGTTAGACAACCTGAAGTCTAGGT
CCCTATTTATTTTTTTATAGTTATGTTAGTATTAAGAACGTTATTTATATTTCAAATTTTTCTTTTTTTT
CTGTACAGACGCGTGTACGCATGTAACATTATACTGAAAACCTTGCTTGAGAAGGTTTTGGGACGCTCGA
AGGCTTTAATTTGCGGCCGGTACCCAATTCGCCCTATAGTGAGTCGTATTACGCGCGCTCACTGGCCGTC
GTTTTACAACGTCGTGACTGGGAAAACCCTGGCGTTACCCAACTTAATCGCCTTGCAGCACATCCCCCTT
TCGCCAGCTGGCGTAATAGCGAAGAGGCCCGCACCGATCGCCCTTCCCAACAGTTGCGCAGCCTGAATGG
CGAATGG
[124 nt withheld, positions 1408-1531]
C
[91 nt withheld, positions 1533-1623]
A
[49 nt withheld, positions 1625-1673]
CCTTTGACGTTGGAGTCCACGTTCTTT
[37 nt withheld, positions 1701-1737]
ACCATATCTCGGTCTATTCTTTTGATTTATAAGGGATTTTGCCGATTTCGGCCTATTGGTTAAAAAATGA
GCTGATTTAACAAAAATTTAACGCGAATTTTAACAAAATATTAACGCTTACAATTTCCTGATGCGGTATT
TTCTCCTTACGCATCTGTGCGGTATTTCACACCGCATAGATCGGCAAGTGCACAAACAATACTTAAATAA
ATACTACTCAGTAATAACCTATTTCTTAGCATTTTTGACGAAATTTGCTATTTTGTTAGAGTCTTTTACA
CCATTTGTCTCCACACCTCCGCTTACATCAACACCAATAACGCCATTTAATCTAAGCGCATCACCAACAT
TTTCTGGCGTCAGTCCACCAGCTAACATAAAATGTAAGCTTTCGGGGCTCTCTTGCCTTCCAACCCAGTC
AGAAATCGAGTTCCAATCCAAAAGTTCACCTGTCCCACCTGCTTCTGAATCAAACAAGGGAATAAACGAA
TGAGGTTTCTGTGAAGCTGCACTGAGTAGTATGTTGCAGTCTTTTGGAAATACGAGTCTTTTAATAACTG
GCAAACCGAGGAACTCTTGGTATTCTTGCCACGACTCATCTCCATGCAGTTGGACGATATCAATGCCGTA
ATCATTGACCAGAGCCAAAACATCCTCCTTAGGTTGATTACGAAACACGCCAACCAAGTATTTCGGAGTG
CCTGAACTATTTTTATATGCTTTTACAAGACTTGAAATTTTCCTTGCAATAACCGGGTCAATTGTTCTCT
TTCTATTGGGCACACATATAATACCCAGCAAGTCAGCATCGGAATCTAGAGCACATTCTGCGGCCTCTGT
GCTCTGCAAGCCGCAAACTTTCACCAATGGACCAGAACTACCTGTGAAATTAATAACAGACATACTCCAA
GCTGCCTTTGTGTGCTTAATCACGTATACTCACGTGCTCAATAGTCACCAATGCCCTCCCTCTTGGCCCT
CTCCTTTTCTTTTTTCGACCGAATTAATTCTTAATCGGCAAAAAAAGAAAAGCTCCGGATCAAGATTGTA
CGTAAGGTGACAAGCTATTTTTCAATAAAGAATATCTTCCACTACTGCCATCTGGCGTCATAACTGCAAA
GTACACATATATTACGATGCTGTTCTATTAAATGCTTCCTATATTATATATATAGTAATGTCGTTGATCT
ATGGTGCACTCTCAGTACAATCTGCTCTGATGCCGCATAGTTAAGCCAGCCCCGACACCCGCCAACACCC
GCTGACGCGCCCTGACGGGCTTGTCTGCTCCCGGCATCCGCTTACAGACAAGCTGTGACCGTCTCCGGGA
GCTGCATGTGTCAGAGGTTTTCACCGTCATCACCGAAACGCGCGAGACGAAAGGGCCTCGTGATACGCCT
ATTTTTATAGGTTAATGTCATGATAATAATGGTTTCTTAGTATGATCCAATATCAAAGGAAATGATAGCA
TTGAAGGATGAGACTAATCCAATTGAGGAGTGGCAGCATATAGAACAGCTAAAGGGTAGTGCTGAAGGAA
GCATACGATACCCCGCATGGAATGGGATAATATCACAGGAGGTACTAGACTACCTTTCATCCTACATAAA
TAGACGCATATAAGTACGCATTTAAGCATAAACACGCACTATGCCGTTCTTCTCATGTATATATATATAC
AGGCAACACGCAGATATAGGTGCGACGTGAACAGTGAGCTGTATGTGCGCAGCTCGCGTTGCATTTTCGG
AAGCGCTCGTTTTCGGAAACGCTTTGAAGTTCCTATTCCGAAGTTCCTATTCTCTAGAAAGTATAGGAAC
TTCAGAGCGCTTTTGAAAACCAAAAGCGCTCTGAAGACGCACTTTCAAAAAACCAAAAACGCACCGGACT
GTAACGAGCTACTAAAATATTGCGAATACCGCTTCCACAAACATTGCTCAAAAGTATCTCTTTGCTATAT
ATCTCTGTGCTATATCCCTATATAACCTACCCATCCACCTTTCGCTCCTTGAACTTGCATCTAAACTCGA
CCTCTACATTTTTTATGTTTATCTCTAGTATTACTCTTTAGACAAAAAAATTGTAGTAAGAACTATTCAT
AGAGTGAATCGAAAACAATACGAAAATGTAAACATTTCCTATACGTAGTATATAGAGACAAAATAGAAGA
AACCGTTCATAATTTTCTGACCAATGAAGAATCATCAACGCTATCACTTTCTGTTCACAAAGTATGCGCA
ATCCACATCGGTATAGAATATAATCGGGGATGCCTTTATCTTGAAAAAATGCACCCGCAGCTTCGCTAGT
AATCAGTAAACGCGGGAAGTGGAGTCAGGCTTTTTTTATGGAAGAGAAAATAGACACCAAAGTAGCCTTC
TTCTAACCTTAACGGACCTACAGTGCAAAAAGTTATCAAGAGACTGCATTATAGAGCGCACAAAGGAGAA
AAAAAGTAATCTAAGATGCTTTGTTAGAAAAATAGCGCTCTCGGGATGCATTTTTGTAGAACAAAAAAGA
AGTATAGATTCTTTGTTGGTAAAATAGCGCTCTCGCGTTGCATTTCTGTTCTGTAAAAATGCAGCTCAGA
TTCTTTGTTTGAAAAATTAGCGCTCTCGCGTTGCATTTTTGTTTTACAAAAATGAAGCACAGATTCTTCG
TTGGTAAAATAGCGCTTTCGCGTTGCATTTCTGTTCTGTAAAAATGCAGCTCAGATTCTTTGTTTGAAAA
ATTAGCGCTCTCGCGTTGCATTTTTGTTCTACAAAATGAAGCACAGATGCTTCGTTCAGGTGGCACTTTT
CGGGGAAATGTGCGCGGAACCCCTATTTGTTTATTTTTCTAAATACATTCAAATATGTATCCGCTCATGA
GACAATAACCCTGATAAATGCTTCAATAATATTGAAAAAGGAAGAGTATGAGTATTCAACATTTCCGTGT
CGCCCTTATTCCCTTTTTTGCGGCATTTTGCCTTCCTGTTTTTGCTCACCCAGAAACGCTGGTGAAAGTA
AAAGATGCTGAAGATCAGTTGGGTGCACGAGTGGGTTACATCGAACTGGATCTCAACAGCGGTAAGATCC
TTGAGAGTTTTCGCCCCGAAGAACGTTTTCCAATGATGAGCACTTTTAAAGTTCTGCTATGTGGCGCGGT
ATTATCCCGTATTGACGCCGGGCAAGAGCAACTCGGTCGCCGCATACACTATTCTCAGAATGACTTGGTT
GAGTACTCACCAGTCACAGAAAAGCATCTTACGGATGGCATGACAGTAAGAGAATTATGCAGTGCTGCCA
TAACCATGAGTGATAACACTGCGGCCAACTTACTTCTGACAACGATCGGAGGACCGAAGGAGCTAACCGC
TTTTTTGCACAACATGGGGGATCATGTAACTCGCCTTGATCGTTGGGAACCGGAGCTGAATGAAGCCATA
CCAAACGACGAGCGTGACACCACGATGCCTGTAGCAATGGCAACAACGTTGCGCAAACTATTAACTGGCG
AACTACTTACTCTAGCTTCCCGGCAACAATTAATAGACTGGATGGAGGCGGATAAAGTTGCAGGACCACT
TCTGCGCTCGGCCCTTCCGGCTGGCTGGTTTATTGCTGATAAATCTGGAGCCGGTGAGCGTGGGTCTCGC
GGTATCATTGCAGCACTGGGGCCAGATGGTAAGCCCTCCCGTATCGTAGTTATCTACACGACGGGGAGTC
AGGCAACTATGGATGAACGAAATAGACAGATCGCTGAGATAGGTGCCTCACTGATTAAGCATTGGTAACT
GTCAGACCAAGTTTACTCATATATACTTTAGATTGATTTAAAACTTCATTTTTAATTTAAAAGGATCTAG
GTGAAGATCCTTTTTGATAATCTCATGACCAAAATCCCTTAACGTGAGTTTTCGTTCCACTGAGCGTCAG
ACCCCGTAGAAAAGATCAAAGGATCTTCTTGAGATCCTTTTTTTCTGCGCGTAATCTGCTGCTTGCAAAC
AAAAAAACCACCGCTACCAGCGGTGGTTTGTTTGCCGGATCAAGAGCTACCAACTCTTTTTCCGAAGGTA
ACTGGCTTCAGCAGAGCGCAGATACCAAATACTGTTCTTCTAGTGTAGCCGTAGTTAGGCCACCACTTCA
AGAACTCTGTAGCACCGCCTACATACCTCGCTCTGCTAATCCTGTTACCAGTGGCTGCTGCCAGTGGCGA
TAAGTCGTGTCTTACCGGGTTGGACTCAAGACGATAGTTACCGGATAAGGCGCAGCGGTCGGGCTGAACG
GGGGGTTCGTGCACACAGCCCAGCTTGGAGCGAACGACCTACACCGAACTGAGATACCTACAGCGTGAGC
TATGAGAAAGCGCCACGCTTCCCGAAGGGAGAAAGGCGGACAGGTATCCGGTAAGCGGCAGGGTCGGAAC
AGGAGAGCGCACGAGGGAGCTTCCAGGGGGAAACGCCTGGTATCTTTATAGTCCTGTCGGGTTTCGCCAC
CTCTGACTTGAGCGTCGATTTTTGTGATGCTCGTCAGGGGGGCGGAGCCTATGGAAAAACGCCAGCAACG
CGGCCTTTTTACGGTTCCTGGCCTTTTGCTGGCCTTTTGCTCACATGTTCTTTCCTGCGTTATCCCCTGA
TTCTGTGGATAACCGTATTACCGCCTTTGAGTGAGCTGATACCGCTCGCCGCAGCCGAACGACCGAGCGC
AGCGAGTCAGTGAGCGAGGAAGCGGAAGAGCGCCCAATACGCAAACCGCCTC
Features (pLannotate 1.2.2; 21 found; start..end, strand, type, name):
     83..104     +  protein_bind   CAP binding site: CAP binding activates transcription in the presence of cAMP. E. coli catabolite activator protein
    119..149     +  promoter       lac promoter: promoter for the E. coli lac operon
    157..173     +  protein_bind   lac operator: The lac repressor binds to the lac operator to inhibit transcription in E. coli. This inhibition can be relieved by adding lactose or isopropyl-β-D-thiogalactopyranoside (IPTG). lac repressor encoded by lacI
    218..236     +  promoter       T3 promoter: promoter for bacteriophage T3 RNA polymerase
    255..489     +  promoter       CUP1 promoter: S. cerevisiae CUP1; inducible metallothionein promoter, regulated by Cu2+
    531..917     +  CDS            ATG13 (fragment): ATG13_YEAST - Also known as APG13. Experimental evidence at protein level: Swiss-Prot protein existence level 1. Activates the ATG1 kinase in a nutritional condition dependent manner through the TOR pathway, leading to autophagy. Required for autophosphorylation of ATG1 at 'Thr-226' and its dimerization. May also be involved in the regulation of autophagy through SNF1. Involved in ATG9 and ATG23 cycling through the pre- autophagosomal structure. Also involved in cytoplasm to vacuole transport (Cvt) and more specifically in Cvt vesicle formation. Seems to play a role in the switching machinery
    924..956     +  misc_feature   MCS (fragment): pBluescript multiple cloning site
    957..1204    +  terminator     CYC1 terminator: S. cerevisiae CYC1; transcription terminator for CYC1
   1223..1241    -  promoter       T7 promoter: promoter for bacteriophage T7 RNA polymerase
   1249..1404    +  CDS            lacZα (fragment): LacZα fragment of β-galactosidase; lacZ fragment
   1408..1863    +  rep_origin     f1 ori (sequence partly withheld): f1 bacteriophage origin of replication; arrow indicates direction of (+) strand synthesis
   1864..1915    -  misc_feature   bom (fragment): basis of mobility region from pBR322
   1966..2640    -  CDS            TRP1: phosphoribosylanthranilate isomerase, required for tryptophan biosynthesis; S. cerevisiae TRP1; yeast auxotrophic marker
   2641..2788    -  promoter       TRP1 promoter: S. cerevisiae TRP1
   2927..2976    -  misc_feature   bom (fragment): basis of mobility region from pBR322
   3078..3113    -  CDS            rop (fragment): Rop protein, which maintains plasmids at low copy number; rop
   3181..4523    +  rep_origin     2μ ori: yeast 2μ plasmid origin of replication
   4550..4654    +  promoter       AmpR promoter: bla
   4655..5515    +  CDS            AmpR: β-lactamase; bla; confers resistance to ampicillin, carbenicillin, and related antibiotics
   5686..6274    +  rep_origin     ori: high-copy-number ColE1/pMB1/pBR322/pUC origin of replication
   6457..70      +  CDS            lacI (fragment) (across the origin): lac repressor; lacI; The lac repressor binds to the lac operator to inhibit transcription in E. coli. This inhibition can be relieved by adding lactose or isopropyl-β-D-thiogalactopyranoside (IPTG).
