[The description below was written by a language model from this plasmid's Addgene catalogue record and pLannotate feature annotations shown in this document.]
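Description:
pCu-His6-Atg13[571–700] F641G, I645G-Ss(424) is a yeast expression plasmid built on the pRS424 backbone, an E. coli–S. cerevisiae shuttle vector. In budding yeast it is maintained episomally through the 2μ origin of replication and selected by complementation of tryptophan auxotrophy with the TRP1 marker, which is driven by its own promoter. In bacteria it replicates from a high-copy ColE1/pUC-type origin and is selected with ampicillin via the β-lactamase gene. The backbone also carries an f1 phage origin and pBluescript-derived remnants: lac promoter/operator elements, a lacZα fragment, and T3 and T7 promoters flanking the cloning region. These play no role in yeast expression.

The payload is a carboxy-terminal fragment of S. cerevisiae Atg13 (residues 571–700), a regulator that activates the Atg1 kinase in autophagy and the cytoplasm-to-vacuole targeting pathway. The fragment carries an N-terminal 6xHis tag and the substitutions F641G and I645G. According to the record, it is also joined to a 14-residue scrambled amino acid sequence (the "Ss" in the name), although the feature table does not annotate the tag or this segment separately. Transcription is driven by the copper-regulated CUP1 metallothionein promoter and ends at the CYC1 terminator, so expression can be adjusted with Cu2+.

The associated study examined how the Atg13 carboxy terminus binds phospholipid membranes through motifs that overlap the Vac8-interacting domain. This suggests the construct is a mutant variant for testing the contribution of the two substituted residues to those interactions, but the record does not state the specific role of the mutations or of the scrambled sequence.
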