Addgene plasmid #166853: pCu-His6-Atg13[571–700] F641G, I645G-Ss(424)
Purpose: Expresses 6xHis tagged ATG13 [571–700] fragment mutated in F641G, I645G with 14 scramble amino acid sequence DIKLIDTVDLESCN under a Cu promoter in yeast
Depositing lab: Daniel Klionsky. Depositing organization: University of Michigan. Publication: The carboxy terminus of yeast Atg13 binds phospholipid membrane via motifs that overlap with the Vac8-interacting domain. Gatica D, Damasio A, Pascual C, Klionsky DJ, Ragusa MJ, Popelka H. Autophagy. 2020 Jun;16(6):1007-1020. doi: 10.1080/15548627.2019.1648117. Epub 2019 Aug 2. PubMed 31352862.
Backbone
  Vector backbone: pRS424
  Vector type: Yeast Expression
  Selectable markers: TRP1
Growth in bacteria
  Bacterial resistance: Ampicillin, 100 μg/mL
  Growth temperature: 37°C
  Growth strain: DH5alpha
  Copy number: Unknown
Gene/Insert
  Gene/Insert name: Atg13[571–700]
  Species: S. cerevisiae (budding yeast)
  Mutation: F641G, I645G
  Entrez Gene: ATG13 (a.k.a. YPR185W, APG13)
  Promoter: pCu
  Tag / fusion protein: 6xHis (N terminal on insert)
  Cloning method: Ligation Independent Cloning
  Sequencing primers: 5′ M13F; 3′ M13R
Terms and licenses: Academic/Nonprofit Terms; Industry Terms: Not Available to Industry
How to cite: pCu-His6-Atg13[571–700] F641G, I645G-Ss(424) was a gift from Daniel Klionsky (Addgene plasmid # 166853 ; http://n2t.net/addgene:166853 ; RRID:Addgene_166853)
